>Addgene plasmid #50891 | pcDNA3.1 Flag YFP hNKCC1 L737C (NT523) | depositor full sequence | sequence record 76364 | Full Sequence
GCTAGCCCGGGCACGGCCGCCACCATGGGAGACTACAAAGACCATGACGGTGATTATAAAGATCACGACA
TCGACTACAAGGATGACGATGACAAGGGTGACCCTACCGTCAGCAAGGGCGAGGAGCTGTTCACCGGGGT
GGTGCCCATCCTGGTCGAGCTGGACGGCGACGTAAACGGCCACAAGTTCAGCGTGTCCGGCGAGGGCGAG
GGCGATGCCACCTACGGCAAGCTGACCCTGAAGTTCATCTGCACCACCGGCAAGCTGCCCGTGCCCTGGC
CCACCCTCGTGACCACCTTCGGCTACGGCCTGATGTGCTTCGCCCGCTACCCCGACCACATGAAGCAGCA
CGACTTCTTCAAGTCCGCCATGCCCGAAGGCTACGTCCAGGAGCGCACCATCTTCTTCAAGGACGACGGC
AACTACAAGACCCGCGCCGAGGTGAAGTTCGAGGGCGACACCCTGGTGAACCGCATCGAGCTGAAGGGCA
TCGACTTCAAGGAGGACGGCAACATCCTAGGGCACAAGCTGGAGTACAACTACAACAGCCACAACGTTTA
TATCATGGCCGACAAGCAGAAGAACGGCATCAAGGTGAACTTCAAGATCCGCCACAACATCGAGGACGGC
AGCGTGCAGCTCGCCGACCACTACCAGCAGAACACCCCCATCGGCGACGGCCCCGTGCTGCTGCCCGACA
ACCACTACCTGAGCTACCAGTCCAAACTGAGCAAAGACCCCAACGAGAAGCGCGATCACATGGTCCTGCT
GGAGTTCGTGACCGCCGCCGGGATCACTCTCGGCATGGACGAGCTCTACAAGGGTGACCTGGAGCCGAGG
CCCACGGCTCCTAGCTCCGGCGCGCCAGGCCTCGCCGGAGTCGGCGAAACGCCGAGCGCCGCTGCGCTGG
CCGCAGCCAGGGTGGAACTGCCCGGAACCGCTGTGCCCTCGGTGCCGGAGGATGCTGCGCCCGCGAGCCG
GGACGGGGGCGGGGTCCGCGATGAGGGACCAGCCGCCGCCGGTGACGGCCTGGGCAGACCCTTGGGGCCT
ACCCCGAGCCAGAGCCGTTTCCAGGTGGACCTCGTTTCCGAGAACGCAGGGCGGGCTGCTGCTGCGGCGG
CGGCGGCTGCTGCGGCCGCCGCCGCTGCTGGTGCCGGGGCGGGGGCCAAGCAGACTCCTGCCGACGGGGA
AGCCAGCGGCGAGAGCGAGCCAGCTAAAGGCAGCGAGGAAGCCAAAGGCCGCTTCCGCGTTAACTTCGTA
GATCCTGCTGCCAGCTCGTCCGCAGAAGATAGCCTGTCAGATGCCGCCGGGGTCGGAGTCGATGGACCCA
ACGTGAGCTTCCAGAACGGCGGGGACACGGTACTGAGCGAGGGCAGCAGCCTCCATTCCGGTGGCGGCGG
CGGCTCCGGCCACCACCAGCACTACTATTATGATACCCACACCAACACCTACTATCTGCGCACCTTCGGC
CACAACACAATGGACGCGGTACCCAGGATCGACCACTACCGGCACACAGCCGCGCAGCTCGGCGAGAAGC
TGCTCCGGCCTAGCCTGGCCGAGCTGCATGACGAGCTGGAAAAGGAACCTTTTGAGGATGGCTTTGCAAA
TGGGGAAGAAAGCACTCCAACACGTGATGCTGTGGTCACGTACACGGCCGAAAGTAAAGGAGTCGTGAAG
TTTGGCTGGATCAAGGGTGTACTAGTACGTTGTATGTTAAACATTTGGGGTGTGATGCTTTTCATTCGTC
TCTCATGGATTGTGGGACAAGCTGGAATTGGTCTATCAGTCCTTGTAATAATGATGGCTACTGTTGTGAC
AACTATCACAGGATTGTCCACTAGCGCCATCGCAACTAATGGATTTGTAAGGGGAGGCGGCGCATATTAT
TTAATATCTAGAAGTCTAGGGCCTGAATTTGGTGGTGCCATTGGTCTAATCTTCGCCTTTGCCAACGCTG
TTGCTGTTGCTATGTATGTGGTTGGATTTGCAGAAACCGTGGTGGAGTTGCTGAAAGAACATTCCATTCT
TATGATAGATGAAATCAATGACATCCGGATTATTGGAGCCATTACAGTCGTGATTCTTTTAGGTATCTCA
GTAGCCGGTATGGAGTGGGAAGCAAAAGCTCAGATTGTTCTTTTGGTGATCCTACTTCTTGCTATTGGTG
ATTTCGTCATAGGAACATTTATCCCACTCGAGAGCAAGAAGCCAAAAGGGTTTTTTGGCTATAAATCTGA
AATCTTTAATGAGAACTTTGGCCCCGATTTTCGAGAAGAAGAAACTTTCTTTTCTGTATTTGCCATCTTT
TTTCCTGCTGCAACTGGAATTCTGGCTGGCGCAAATATCTCAGGTGATCTTGCAGATCCTCAGTCAGCCA
TACCCAAAGGAACACTCCTAGCCATTTTAATTACTACATTGGTTTATGTAGGAATTGCCGTGTCTGTAGG
TTCTTGTGTCGTACGCGATGCCACTGGTAATGTTAATGACACTATCGTAACAGAGCTAACAAACTGTACT
AGCGCAGCCTGCAAATTAAACTTTGATTTTTCATCTTGTGAATCCAGTCCTTGTAGCTACGGCCTAATGA
ACAACTTTCAGGTAATGAGTATGGTGTCAGGATTTACACCACTAATTTCCGCGGGCATATTCTCTGCCAC
TCTTTCTAGCGCATTAGCATCCCTAGTGAGTGCTCCCAAGATATTTCAGGCCCTATGTAAAGACAACATC
TACCCCGCTTTCCAGATGTTTGCTAAAGGTTATGGGAAAAATAATGAGCCATTACGTGGCTACATCTTAA
CATTCTTAATTGCACTTGGATTCATCTTAATTGCCGAACTGAATGTTATTGCACCAATTATCTCAAACTT
CTTCCTTGCCAGCTATGCCCTCATCAATTTTTCAGTATTCCATGCTTCACTGGCAAAAAGCCCAGGATGG
CGACCGGCATTTAAATACTACAATATGTGGATCTCACTTCTTGGAGCAATTCTTTGTTGCATAGTAATGT
TCGTCATTAACTGGTGGGCTGCTTTGTGTACCTACGTGATAGTCCTTGGTCTCTATATTTATGTTACCTA
CAAAAAACCCGATGTGAATTGGGGATCCTCTACACAAGCCCTGACTTACCTCAATGCCCTGCAACATAGT
ATTAGGCTTTCTGGCGTGGAGGACCATGTGAAAAACTTTAGGCCACAGTGTCTTGTTATGACAGGAGCGC
CAAACTCACGGCCGGCCTTACTTCATCTTGTTCACGATTTCACAAAAAATGTTGGTTTGATGATCTGTGG
ACACGTACACATGGGACCACGCAGACAAGCCATGAAAGAAATGTCCATCGACCAAGCCAAATATCAGCGC
TGGCTTATTAAGAACAAAATGAAGGCTTTTTATGCACCAGTACATGCAGATGACCTCAGAGAAGGGGCCC
AATACTTGATGCAGGCTGCTGGCCTGGGCCGTATGAAGCCAAACACACTAGTCCTTGGATTTAAGAAAGA
TTGGTTGCAAGCAGATATGAGGGATGTGGATATGTACATAAACTTATTTCACGATGCTTTTGACATACAA
TATGGCGTAGTGGTTATTCGCCTAAAAGAAGGTCTGGATATTAGTCACCTGCAGGGACAAGAAGAATTAT
TGTCATCACAAGAGAAATCTCCTGGCACCAAGGATGTCGTAGTAAGTGTGGAATATAGTAAAAAGTCCGA
TTTAGATACTTCGAAACCCCTCAGTGAAAAACCAATTACCCATAAAGTCGAGGAAGAAGATGGCAAGACT
GCAACTCAACCACTGTTGAAAAAAGAATCCAAAGGCCCTATTGTGCCTTTGAATGTAGCTGACCAAAAGC
TTCTTGAAGCTAGTACACAGTTTCAGAAAAAACAAGGAAAGAATACTATTGATGTCTGGTGGCTTTTTGA
TGACGGAGGTCTGACCTTATTGATACCTTACCTTCTGACGACCAAGAAAAAATGGAAAGACTGTAAGATC
AGAGTATTCATTGGTGGAAAGATAAACAGAATAGACCATGACCGGAGAGCGATGGCTACTTTACTGAGCA
AGTTCAGAATCGATTTTTCTGACATCATGGTTCTAGGAGACATCAATACCAAACCAAAGAAAGAAAACAT
TATAGCTTTCGAGGAAATCATTGAGCCATACAGACTTCACGAAGATGATAAAGAGCAAGATATCGCAGAT
AAAATGAAAGAAGATGAACCCTGGCGAATAACAGATAATGAATTGGAGCTGTATAAGACCAAGACATACC
GGCAGATCAGGTTAAATGAGTTATTAAAGGAACATTCAAGCACAGCTAACATTATTGTGATGAGTTTACC
GGTCGCACGAAAGGGTGCCGTTTCTAGTGCTCTCTACATGGCATGGTTAGAAGCACTATCTAAGGATCTA
CCACCAATCCTACTAGTTCGTGGGAATCATCAGAGTGTCCTTACCTTCTATTCATAATTAATTAAGTTTA
AACCCGCTGATCAGCCTCGACTGTGCCTTCTAGTTGCCAGCCATCTGTTGTTTGCCCCTCCCCCGTGCCT
TCCTTGACCCTGGAAGGTGCCACTCCCACTGTCCTTTCCTAATAAAATGAGGAAATTGCATCGCATTGTC
TGAGTAGGTGTCATTCTATTCTGGGGGGTGGGGTGGGGCAGGACAGCAAGGGGGAGGATTGGGAAGACAA
TAGCAGGCATGCTGGGGATGCGGTGGGCTCTATGGCTTCTGAGGCGGAAAGAACCAGCTGGGGCTCTAGG
GGGTATCCCC
[124 nt withheld, positions 4771-4894]
C
[91 nt withheld, positions 4896-4986]
A
[49 nt withheld, positions 4988-5036]
CCTTTGACGTTGGAGTCCACGTTCTTT
[37 nt withheld, positions 5064-5100]
ACCCTATCTCGGTCTATTCTTTTGATTTATAAGGGATTTTGCCGATTTCGGCCTATTGGTTAAAAAATGA
GCTGATTTAACAAAAATTTAACGCGAATTAATTCTGTGGAATGTGTGTCAGTTAGGGTGTGGAAAGTCCC
CAGGCTCCCCAGCAGGCAGAAGTATGCAAAGCATGCATCTCAATTAGTCAGCAACCAGGTGTGGAAAGTC
CCCAGGCTCCCCAGCAGGCAGAAGTATGCAAAGCATGCATCTCAATTAGTCAGCAACCATAGTCCCGCCC
CTAACTCCGCCCATCCCGCCCCTAACTCCGCCCAGTTCCGCCCATTCTCCGCCCCATGGCTGACTAATTT
TTTTTATTTATGCAGAGGCCGAGGCCGCCTCTGCCTCTGAGCTATTCCAGAAGTAGTGAGGAGGCTTTTT
TGGAGGCCTAGGCTTTTGCAAAAAGCTCCCGGGAGCTTGTATATCCATTTTCGGATCTGATCAAGAGACA
GGATGAGGATCGTTTCGCATGATTGAACAAGATGGATTGCACGCAGGTTCTCCGGCCGCTTGGGTGGAGA
GGCTATTCGGCTATGACTGGGCACAACAGACAATCGGCTGCTCTGATGCCGCCGTGTTCCGGCTGTCAGC
GCAGGGGCGCCCGGTTCTTTTTGTCAAGACCGACCTGTCCGGTGCCCTGAATGAACTGCAGGACGAGGCA
GCGCGGCTATCGTGGCTGGCCACGACGGGCGTTCCTTGCGCAGCTGTGCTCGACGTTGTCACTGAAGCGG
GAAGGGACTGGCTGCTATTGGGCGAAGTGCCGGGGCAGGATCTCCTGTCATCTCACCTTGCTCCTGCCGA
GAAAGTATCCATCATGGCTGATGCAATGCGGCGGCTGCATACGCTTGATCCGGCTACCTGCCCATTCGAC
CACCAAGCGAAACATCGCATCGAGCGAGCACGTACTCGGATGGAAGCCGGTCTTGTCGATCAGGATGATC
TGGACGAAGAGCATCAGGGGCTCGCGCCAGCCGAACTGTTCGCCAGGCTCAAGGCGCGCATGCCCGACGG
CGAGGATCTCGTCGTGACCCATGGCGATGCCTGCTTGCCGAATATCATGGTGGAAAATGGCCGCTTTTCT
GGATTCATCGACTGTGGCCGGCTGGGTGTGGCGGACCGCTATCAGGACATAGCGTTGGCTACCCGTGATA
TTGCTGAAGAGCTTGGCGGCGAATGGGCTGACCGCTTCCTCGTGCTTTACGGTATCGCCGCTCCCGATTC
GCAGCGCATCGCCTTCTATCGCCTTCTTGACGAGTTCTTCTGAGCGGGACTCTGGGGTTCGAAATGACCG
ACCAAGCGACGCCCAACCTGCCATCACGAGATTTCGATTCCACCGCCGCCTTCTATGAAAGGTTGGGCTT
CGGAATCGTTTTCCGGGACGCCGGCTGGATGATCCTCCAGCGCGGGGATCTCATGCTGGAGTTCTTCGCC
CACCCCAACTTGTTTATTGCAGCTTATAATGGTTACAAATAAAGCAATAGCATCACAAATTTCACAAATA
AAGCATTTTTTTCACTGCATTCTAGTTGTGGTTTGTCCAAACTCATCAATGTATCTTATCATGTCTGTAT
ACCGTCGACCTCTAGCTAGAGCTTGGCGTAATCATGGTCATAGCTGTTTCCTGTGTGAAATTGTTATCCG
CTCACAATTCCACACAACATACGAGCCGGAAGCATAAAGTGTAAAGCCTGGGGTGCCTAATGAGTGAGCT
AACTCACATTAATTGCGTTGCGCTCACTGCCCGCTTTCCAGTCGGGAAACCTGTCGTGCCAGCTGCATTA
ATGAATCGGCCAACGCGCGGGGAGAGGCGGTTTGCGTATTGGGCGCTCTTCCGCTTCCTCGCTCACTGAC
TCGCTGCGCTCGGTCGTTCGGCTGCGGCGAGCGGTATCAGCTCACTCAAAGGCGGTAATACGGTTATCCA
CAGAATCAGGGGATAACGCAGGAAAGAACATGTGAGCAAAAGGCCAGCAAAAGGCCAGGAACCGTAAAAA
GGCCGCGTTGCTGGCGTTTTTCCATAGGCTCCGCCCCCCTGACGAGCATCACAAAAATCGACGCTCAAGT
CAGAGGTGGCGAAACCCGACAGGACTATAAAGATACCAGGCGTTTCCCCCTGGAAGCTCCCTCGTGCGCT
CTCCTGTTCCGACCCTGCCGCTTACCGGATACCTGTCCGCCTTTCTCCCTTCGGGAAGCGTGGCGCTTTC
TCATAGCTCACGCTGTAGGTATCTCAGTTCGGTGTAGGTCGTTCGCTCCAAGCTGGGCTGTGTGCACGAA
CCCCCCGTTCAGCCCGACCGCTGCGCCTTATCCGGTAACTATCGTCTTGAGTCCAACCCGGTAAGACACG
ACTTATCGCCACTGGCAGCAGCCACTGGTAACAGGATTAGCAGAGCGAGGTATGTAGGCGGTGCTACAGA
GTTCTTGAAGTGGTGGCCTAACTACGGCTACACTAGAAGAACAGTATTTGGTATCTGCGCTCTGCTGAAG
CCAGTTACCTTCGGAAAAAGAGTTGGTAGCTCTTGATCCGGCAAACAAACCACCGCTGGTAGCGGTTTTT
TTGTTTGCAAGCAGCAGATTACGCGCAGAAAAAAAGGATCTCAAGAAGATCCTTTGATCTTTTCTACGGG
GTCTGACGCTCAGTGGAACGAAAACTCACGTTAAGGGATTTTGGTCATGAGATTATCAAAAAGGATCTTC
ACCTAGATCCTTTTAAATTAAAAATGAAGTTTTAAATCAATCTAAAGTATATATGAGTAAACTTGGTCTG
ACAGTTACCAATGCTTAATCAGTGAGGCACCTATCTCAGCGATCTGTCTATTTCGTTCATCCATAGTTGC
CTGACTCCCCGTCGTGTAGATAACTACGATACGGGAGGGCTTACCATCTGGCCCCAGTGCTGCAATGATA
CCGCGAGACCCACGCTCACCGGCTCCAGATTTATCAGCAATAAACCAGCCAGCCGGAAGGGCCGAGCGCA
GAAGTGGTCCTGCAACTTTATCCGCCTCCATCCAGTCTATTAATTGTTGCCGGGAAGCTAGAGTAAGTAG
TTCGCCAGTTAATAGTTTGCGCAACGTTGTTGCCATTGCTACAGGCATCGTGGTGTCACGCTCGTCGTTT
GGTATGGCTTCATTCAGCTCCGGTTCCCAACGATCAAGGCGAGTTACATGATCCCCCATGTTGTGCAAAA
AAGCGGTTAGCTCCTTCGGTCCTCCGATCGTTGTCAGAAGTAAGTTGGCCGCAGTGTTATCACTCATGGT
TATGGCAGCACTGCATAATTCTCTTACTGTCATGCCATCCGTAAGATGCTTTTCTGTGACTGGTGAGTAC
TCAACCAAGTCATTCTGAGAATAGTGTATGCGGCGACCGAGTTGCTCTTGCCCGGCGTCAATACGGGATA
ATACCGCGCCACATAGCAGAACTTTAAAAGTGCTCATCATTGGAAAACGTTCTTCGGGGCGAAAACTCTC
AAGGATCTTACCGCTGTTGAGATCCAGTTCGATGTAACCCACTCGTGCACCCAACTGATCTTCAGCATCT
TTTACTTTCACCAGCGTTTCTGGGTGAGCAAAAACAGGAAGGCAAAATGCCGCAAAAAAGGGAATAAGGG
CGACACGGAAATGTTGAATACTCATACTCTTCCTTTTTCAATATTATTGAAGCATTTATCAGGGTTATTG
TCTCATGAGCGGATACATATTTGAATGTATTTAGAAAAATAAACAAATAGGGGTTCCGCGCACATTTCCC
CGAAAAGTGCCACCTGACGTCGACGGATCGGGAGATCTCCCGATCCCCTATGGTGCACTCTCAGTACAAT
CTGCTCTGATGCCGCATAGTTAAGCCAGTATCTGCTCCCTGCTTGTGTGTTGGAGGTCGCTGAGTAGTGC
GCGAGCAAAATTTAAGCTACAACAAGGCAAGGCTTGACCGACAATTGCATGAAGAATCTGCTTAGGGTTA
GGCGTTTTGCGCTGCTTCGCGATGTACGGGCCAGATATACGCGTTGACATTGATTATTGACTAGTTATTA
ATAGTAATCAATTACGGGGTCATTAGTTCATAGCCCATATATGGAGTTCCGCGTTACATAACTTACGGTA
AATGGCCCGCCTGGCTGACCGCCCAACGACCCCCGCCCATTGACGTCAATAATGACGTATGTTCCCATAG
TAACGCCAATAGGGACTTTCCATTGACGTCAATGGGTGGAGTATTTACGGTAAACTGCCCACTTGGCAGT
ACATCAAGTGTATCATATGCCAAGTACGCCCCCTATTGACGTCAATGACGGTAAATGGCCCGCCTGGCAT
TATGCCCAGTACATGACCTTATGGGACTTTCCTACTTGGCAGTACATCTACGTATTAGTCATCGCTATTA
CCATGGTGATGCGGTTTTGGCAGTACATCAATGGGCGTGGATAGCGGTTTGACTCACGGGGATTTCCAAG
TCTCCACCCCATTGACGTCAATGGGAGTTTGTTTTGGCACCAAAATCAACGGGACTTTCCAAAATGTCGT
AACAACTCCGCCCCATTGACGCAAATGGGCGGTAGGCGTGTACGGTGGGAGGTCTATATAAGCAGAGCTC
TCTGGCTAACTAGAGAACCCACTGCTTACTGGCTTATCGAAATTAATACGACTCACTATAGGGAGACCCA
AGCTG
Features (pLannotate 1.2.2; 22 found; start..end, strand, type, name):
     31..96      +  CDS            3xFLAG: three tandem FLAG® epitope tags, followed by an enterokinase cleavage site
    109..822     +  CDS            mCitrine: mCitrine is a basic (constitutively fluorescent) yellow fluorescent protein published in 2001, derived from Aequorea victoria.
    829..4464    +  CDS            SLC12A2: S12A2_HUMAN - Also known as NKCC1. Experimental evidence at protein level: Swiss-Prot protein existence level 1. Cation-chloride cotransporter which mediates the electroneutral transport of chloride, potassium and/or sodium ions across the membrane. Plays a vital role in the regulation of ionic balance and cell volume. From Homo sapiens (Human).
   4501..4725    +  polyA_signal   bGH poly(A) signal: bovine growth hormone polyadenylation signal
   4729..4750    +  promoter       SV40 promoter (fragment): SV40 enhancer and early promoter
   4771..5199    +  rep_origin     f1 ori (sequence partly withheld): f1 bacteriophage origin of replication; arrow indicates direction of (+) strand synthesis
   5213..5542    +  promoter       SV40 promoter: SV40 enhancer and early promoter
   5609..6400    +  CDS            neo: KKA2_KLEPN - Also known as kan, nptII. Experimental evidence at protein level: Swiss-Prot protein existence level 1. Resistance to kanamycin, neomycin, paromomycin, ribostamycin, butirosin and gentamicin B. From Klebsiella pneumoniae.
   6424..6582    +  CDS            ble (fragment): BLE_KLEPN - Experimental evidence at protein level: Swiss-Prot protein existence level 1. Binding protein with a strong affinity to the bleomycin family of antibiotics. Binds to CL990; an antimitotic-antibiotic compound. From Klebsiella pneumoniae.
   6577..6698    +  polyA_signal   SV40 poly(A) signal: SV40 polyadenylation signal
   6771..6787    -  protein_bind   lac operator: The lac repressor binds to the lac operator to inhibit transcription in E. coli. This inhibition can be relieved by adding lactose or isopropyl-β-D-thiogalactopyranoside (IPTG). lac repressor encoded by lacI
   6795..6825    -  promoter       lac promoter: promoter for the E. coli lac operon
   6840..6861    -  protein_bind   CAP binding site: CAP binding activates transcription in the presence of cAMP. E. coli catabolite activator protein
   6874..6966    -  CDS            lacI (fragment): lac repressor; lacI; The lac repressor binds to the lac operator to inhibit transcription in E. coli. This inhibition can be relieved by adding lactose or isopropyl-β-D-thiogalactopyranoside (IPTG).
   7149..7734    -  rep_origin     ori: high-copy-number ColE1/pMB1/pBR322/pUC origin of replication
   7905..8765    -  CDS            AmpR: β-lactamase; bla; confers resistance to ampicillin, carbenicillin, and related antibiotics
   8766..8870    -  promoter       AmpR promoter: bla
   8929..8981    -  misc_feature   bom (fragment): basis of mobility region from pBR322
   9136..9515    +  enhancer       CMV enhancer: human cytomegalovirus immediate early enhancer
   9516..9719    +  promoter       CMV promoter: human cytomegalovirus (CMV) immediate early promoter
   9715..9748    +  LTR            5' LTR (truncated) (fragment): truncated 5' long terminal repeat (LTR) from HIV-1
   9764..9782    +  promoter       T7 promoter: promoter for bacteriophage T7 RNA polymerase
