[The description below was written by a language model from this plasmid's Addgene catalogue record and pLannotate feature annotations shown in this document.]
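Description:
pcDNA3.1 Flag YFP hNKCC1 L737C (NT523) is a mammalian expression plasmid of 9,795 bp built on the pcDNA3.1 neo backbone. It is propagated in E. coli as a high-copy plasmid through a ColE1/pUC-type origin with ampicillin selection (β-lactamase under its own promoter), and it also carries an f1 phage origin. For mammalian cells, an SV40 early promoter drives a neomycin phosphotransferase gene followed by an SV40 polyadenylation signal, allowing G418 selection of stable transfectants. The automated annotation also flags short fragments (ble, lacI, bom, an HIV-1 LTR-like stretch) and small lac regulatory elements. These appear to be backbone remnants or partial sequence matches, not functional parts of the design.

The payload is a single fusion open reading frame transcribed from the human CMV immediate-early enhancer and promoter and terminated by the bovine growth hormone polyadenylation signal; a T7 promoter sits just upstream of the coding region. The frame begins with a 3xFLAG epitope, continues into a yellow fluorescent protein (annotated from the sequence as mCitrine), and then into human NKCC1 (SLC12A2), the Na-K-Cl cotransporter that carries out electroneutral sodium, potassium and chloride transport and contributes to cell volume and ion balance. The cDNA is synthetic, designed with convenient restriction sites, and was inserted between NheI and PmeI sites. It carries an L737C substitution introduced into the wild-type parent construct NT17. The tags allow immunodetection or purification and fluorescence tracking of the transporter. The associated work used internal crosslinking between transmembrane domains 10 and 11/12 to study transport and activation motions, which suggests the introduced cysteine serves that purpose, although the record does not state it.
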