Addgene plasmid #50891: pcDNA3.1 Flag YFP hNKCC1 L737C (NT523)
Purpose: Expresses human NKCC1 L737C mutant with an N-terminal 3xFLAG-YFP tag in mammalian cells. cDNA is synthetic, containing convenient restriction sites.
Depositing lab: Biff Forbush. Depositing organization: Yale University. Publication: Molecular Motions Involved in Na-K-Cl Cotransporter-mediated Ion Transport and Transporter Activation Revealed by Internal Crosslinking between Transmembrane Domains 10 and 11/12. Monette MY, Somasekharan S, Forbush B. J Biol Chem. 2014 Jan 22. 10.1074/jbc.M113.542258 PubMed 24451383.
Backbone
  Vector backbone: pcDNA 3.1 neo
  Backbone manufacturer: Life Technologies
  Backbone size w/o insert (bp): 5316
  Vector type: Mammalian Expression
  Selectable markers: Neomycin (select with G418)
Growth in bacteria
  Bacterial resistance: Ampicillin, 100 μg/mL
  Growth temperature: 37°C
  Growth strain: DH5alpha
  Copy number: High Copy
Gene/Insert
  Gene/Insert name: human NKCC1 (synthetic) (alt names: Slc12A2 (synthetic); Na-K-Cl cotransporter)
  Species: H. sapiens (human), Synthetic
  Insert size (bp): 4479
  Mutation: L737C in hNKCC1 in NT17
  Entrez Gene: SLC12A2 (a.k.a. BSC, BSC-2, BSC2, CCC1, KILQS, NKCC1, PPP1R141)
  Promoter: CMV
  Tag / fusion protein: 3x Flag (N terminal on insert); YFP (N terminal on insert)
  Cloning method: Restriction Enzyme; 5′ cloning site NheI (not destroyed); 3′ cloning site PmeI (not destroyed)
  Sequencing primers: 5′ CMV-F; 3′ BGH-rev
Terms and licenses: Academic/Nonprofit Terms; Industry Terms: Not Available to Industry
Depositor comments: Plasmid constructed from pcDNA3.1 Flag YFP hNKCC1 WT (NT17). See Addgene plasmid# 49085 (http://www.addgene.org/49085/) for plasmid map of wild-type construct.
How to cite: pcDNA3.1 Flag YFP hNKCC1 L737C (NT523) was a gift from Biff Forbush (Addgene plasmid # 50891 ; http://n2t.net/addgene:50891 ; RRID:Addgene_50891)
