>Addgene plasmid #50891 | pcDNA3.1 Flag YFP hNKCC1 L737C (NT523) | addgene partial sequence | sequence record 78672 | CMV-F 5'-CGCAAATGGGCGGTAGGCGTG-3'
GCAGAGCTCTCTGGCTAACTAGAGAACCCACTGCTTACTGGCTTATCGAAATTAATACGACTCACTATAG
GGAGACCCAAGCTGGCTAGCCCGGGCACGGCCGCCACCATGGGAGACTACAAAGACCATGACGGTGATTA
TAAAGATCACGACATCGACTACAAGGATGACGATGACAAGGGTGACCCTACCGTCAGCAAGGGCGAGGAG
CTGTTCACCGGGGTGGTGCCCATCCTGGTCGAGCTGGACGGCGACGTAAACGGCCACAAGTTCAGCGTGT
CCGGCGAGGGCGAGGGCGATGCCACCTACGGCAAGCTGACCCTGAAGTTCATCTGCACCACCGGCAAGCT
GCCCGTGCCCTGGCCCACCCTCGTGACCACCTTCGGCTACGGCCTGATGTGCTTCGCCCGCTACCCCGAC
CACATGAAGCAGCACGACTTCTTCAAGTCCGCCATGCCCGAAGGCTACGTCCAGGAGCGCACCATCTTCT
TCAAGGACGACGGCAACTACAAGACCCGCGCCGAGGTGAAGTTCGAGGGCGACACCCTGGTGAACCGCAT
CGAGCTGAAGGGCATCGACTTCAAGGAGGACGGCAACATCCTAGGGCACAAGCTGGAGTACAACTACAAC
AGCCACAACGTTTATATCATGGCCGACAAGCAGAAGAACGGCATCAAGGTGAACTTCAAGATCCGCCACA
ACATCGAGGACGGCAGCGTGCAGCTCGCCGACCACTACCAGCAGAACACCCCCATCGGCGACGGCCCCGT
GCTGCTGCCCGACAACCACTACCTGAGCTACCAGTCCAAACTGAGCAAAGACCCCAACGAGAAGCGCGAT
CACATGGTCCTGCTGGAGTTCGTGACCGCCGCCGGGATCACTCTCGGCATGG
