>Addgene plasmid #50891 | pcDNA3.1 Flag YFP hNKCC1 L737C (NT523) | addgene partial sequence | sequence record 79053 | hNKCC1-int-R 5'-ATATTTGGCTTGGTCGATGG-3'
CGTGTCCACAGATCATCAAACCAACATTTTTTGTGAAATCGTGAACAAGATGAAGTAAGGCCGGCCGTGA
GTTTGGCGCTCCTGTCATAACAAGACACTGTGGCCTAAAGTTTTTCACATGGTCCTCCACGCCAGAAAGC
CTAATACTATGTTGCAGGGCATTGAGGTAAGTCAGGGCTTGTGTAGAGGATCCCCAATTCACATCGGGTT
TTTTGTAGGTAACATAAATATAGAGACCAAGGACTATCACGTAGGTACACAAAGCAGCCCACCAGTTAAT
GACGAACATTACTATGCAACAAAGAATTGCTCCAAGAAGTGAGATCCACATATTGTAGTATTTAAATGCC
GGTCGCCATCCTGGGCTTTTTGCCAGTGAAGCATGGAATACTGAAAAATTGATGAGGGCATAGCTGGCAA
GGAAGAAGTTTGAGATAATTGGTGCAATAACATTCAGTTCGGCAATTAAGATGAATCCAAGTGCAATTAA
GAATGTTAAGATGTAGCCACGTAATGGCTCATTATTTTTCCCATAACCTTTAGCAAACATCTGGAAAGCG
GGGTAGATGTTGTCTTTACATAGGGCCTGAAATATCTTGGGAGCACTCACTAGGGATGCTAATGCGCTAG
AAAGAGTGGCAGAGAATATGCCCGCGGAAATTAGTGGTGTAAATCCTGACACCATACTCATTACCTGAAA
GTTGTTCATTAGGCCGTAGCTACAAGGACTGGATTCACAAGATGAAAAATCAAAGTTTAATTTGCAGGCT
GCGCTAGTACAGTTTGTTAGCTCTGTTACGATAGTGTCATTAACATTACCAGTGGCATCGCGTACGACAC
AAGAACCTACAGACACGGCAATTCCTACATAAACCAATGTAGTAATTAAAATGGCTAGGAGTGTTCCTTT
GGGTATGGCTGACTGAGGATCTGCAAGATCACCTGA
