>Addgene plasmid #50891 | pcDNA3.1 Flag YFP hNKCC1 L737C (NT523) | addgene partial sequence | sequence record 79777 | T7 (5'-TAATACGACTCACTATAGGG-3')
GCCCGGGCACGGCCGCCACCATGGGAGACTACAAAGACCATGACGGTGATTATAAAGATCACGACATCGA
CTACAAGGATGACGATGACAAGGGTGACCCTACCGTCAGCAAGGGCGAGGAGCTGTTCACCGGGGTGGTG
CCCATCCTGGTCGAGCTGGACGGCGACGTAAACGGCCACAAGTTCAGCGTGTCCGGCGAGGGCGAGGGCG
ATGCCACCTACGGCAAGCTGACCCTGAAGTTCATCTGCACCACCGGCAAGCTGCCCGTGCCCTGGCCCAC
CCTCGTGACCACCTTCGGCTACGGCCTGATGTGCTTCGCCCGCTACCCCGACCACATGAAGCAGCACGAC
TTCTTCAAGTCCGCCATGCCCGAAGGCTACGTCCAGGAGCGCACCATCTTCTTCAAGGACGACGGCAACT
ACAAGACCCGCGCCGAGGTGAAGTTCGAGGGCGACACCCTGGTGAACCGCATCGAGCTGAAGGGCATCGA
CTTCAAGGAGGACGGCAACATCCTAGGGCACAAGCTGGAGTACAACTACAACAGCCACAACGTTTATATC
ATGGCCGACAAGCAGAAGAACGGCATCAAGGTGAACTTCAAGATCCGCCACAACATCGAGGACGGCAGCG
TGCAGCTCGCCGACCACTACCAGCAGAACACCCCCATCGGCGACGGCCCCGTGCTGCTGCCCGACAACCA
CTACCTGAGCTACCAGTCCAAACTGAGCAAAGACCCCAACGAGAAGCGCGATCACATGGTCCTGCTGGAG
TTCGTGACCGCCGCCGGGATCACTCTCGGCATGGACGAGCTCTACAAGGGTGACCTGGAGCCGAGGCCCA
CGGCTCCTAGCTCCGGCGCGCCAGGCCTCGCCGGAGTCGGCGAAACGCCGAGCGCCGCTGCGCTGGCCGC
AGCCAGGGTGGAACTGCCCGGAACCGCTGTGCCCTCGGTGCCGGAGGATGCTGCGCCCGCGAGCCGGGAC
GGGGGCGGGGTC
